>Addgene plasmid #57454 | mEos3.2-EB3-7 | addgene full sequence | sequence record 210772 | Addgene NGS Result
TTCTTTCCTGCGTTATCCCCTGATTCTGTGGATAACCGTATTACCGCCATGCATTAGTTATTAATAGTAA
TCAATTACGGGGTCATTAGTTCATAGCCCATATATGGAGTTCCGCGTTACATAACTTACGGTAAATGGCC
CGCCTGGCTGACCGCCCAACGACCCCCGCCCATTGACGTCAATAATGACGTATGTTCCCATAGTAACGCC
AATAGGGACTTTCCATTGACGTCAATGGGTGGAGTATTTACGGTAAACTGCCCACTTGGCAGTACATCAA
GTGTATCATATGCCAAGTACGCCCCCTATTGACGTCAATGACGGTAAATGGCCCGCCTGGCATTATGCCC
AGTACATGACCTTATGGGACTTTCCTACTTGGCAGTACATCTACGTATTAGTCATCGCTATTACCATGGT
GATGCGGTTTTGGCAGTACATCAATGGGCGTGGATAGCGGTTTGACTCACGGGGATTTCCAAGTCTCCAC
CCCATTGACGTCAATGGGAGTTTGTTTTGGCACCAAAATCAACGGGACTTTCCAAAATGTCGTAACAACT
CCGCCCCATTGACGCAAATGGGCGGTAGGCGTGTACGGTGGGAGGTCTATATAAGCAGAGCTGGTTTAGT
GAACCGTCAGATCCGCTAGCGCTACCGGACTCAGATCTCGAGCTCAAGCTTCGAATTCTGCAGTCGACTG
CCACCATGGCCGTCAATGTGTACTCCACATCTGTGACCAGTGAAAATCTGAGTCGCCATGATATGCTTGC
ATGGGTCAACGACTCCCTGCACCTCAACTATACCAAGATAGAACAGCTTTGTTCAGGGGCAGCCTACTGC
CAGTTCATGGACATGCTCTTCCCCGGCTGTGTGCACTTGAGGAAAGTGAAGTTCCAGGCCAAACTAGAGC
ATGAATACATCCACAACTTCAAGGTGCTGCAAGCAGCTTTCAAGAAGATGGGTGTTGACAAAATCATTCC
TGTAGAGAAATTAGTGAAAGGAAAATTCCAAGATAATTTTGAGTTTATTCAGTGGTTTAAGAAATTCTTT
GACGCAAACTATGATGGAAAGGATTACAACCCTCTGCTGGCGCGGCAGGGCCAGGACGTAGCGCCACCTC
CTAACCCAGGTGATCAGATCTTCAACAAATCCAAGAAACTCATTGGCACAGCAGTTCCACAGAGGACGTC
CCCCACAGGCCCAAAAAACATGCAGACCTCTGGCCGGCTGAGCAATGTGGCCCCCCCCTGCATTCTCCGG
AAGAATCCTCCATCAGCCCGAAATGGCGGCCATGAGACTGATGCCCAAATTCTTGAACTCAACCAACAGC
TGGTGGACTTGAAGCTGACAGTGGATGGGCTGGAGAAGGAACGTGACTTCTACTTCAGCAAACTTCGTGA
CATCGAGCTCATCTGCCAGGAGCATGAAAGTGAAAACAGCCCTGTTATCTCAGGCATCATTGGCATCCTC
TATGCCACAGAGGAAGGATTCGCACCCCCTGAGGACGATGAGATTGAAGAGCATCAACAAGAAGACCAGG
ACGAGTACCTGGATCCACCGGTCGCCACCATGAGTGCGATTAAGCCAGACATGAAGATCAAACTCCGTAT
GGAAGGCAACGTAAACGGGCACCACTTTGTGATCGACGGAGATGGTACAGGCAAGCCTTTTGAGGGAAAA
CAGAGTATGGATCTTGAAGTCAAAGAGGGCGGACCTCTGCCTTTTGCCTTTGATATCCTGACCACTGCAT
TCCATTACGGCAACAGGGTATTCGCCAAATATCCAGACAACATACAAGACTATTTTAAGCAGTCGTTTCC
TAAGGGGTATTCGTGGGAACGAAGCTTGACTTTCGAAGACGGGGGCATTTGCAACGCCAGAAACGACATA
ACAATGGAAGGGGACACTTTCTATAATAAAGTTCGATTTTATGGTACCAACTTTCCCGCCAATGGTCCAG
TTATGCAGAAGAAGACGCTGAAATGGGAGCCCTCCACTGAGAAAATGTATGTGCGTGATGGAGTGCTGAC
GGGTGATATTGAGATGGCTTTGTTGCTTGAAGGAAATGCCCATTACCGATGTGACTTCAGAACTACTTAC
AAAGCTAAGGAGAAGGGTGTCAAGTTACCAGGCGCCCACTTTGTGGACCACTGCATTGAGATTTTAAGCC
ATGACAAAGATTACAACAAGGTTAAGCTGTATGAGCATGCTGTTGCTCATTCTGGATTGCCTGACAATGC
CAGACGATAAGCGGCCGCGACTCTAGATCATAATCAGCCATACCACATTTGTAGAGGTTTTACTTGCTTT
AAAAAACCTCCCACACCTCCCCCTGAACCTGAAACATAAAATGAATGCAATTGTTGTTGTTAACTTGTTT
ATTGCAGCTTATAATGGTTACAAATAAAGCAATAGCATCACAAATTTCACAAATAAAGCATTTTTTTCAC
TGCATTCTAGTTGTGGTTTGTCCAAACTCATCAATGTATCTTAAGGCGTAAATTGTAAGCGTTAATATTT
TGTTAAAATTCGCGTTAAATTTTTGTTAAATCAGCTCATTTTTTAACCAATAGGCCGAAATCGGCAAAAT
CCCTTATAAATCAAAAGAATAGACCGAGATAGGGT
[37 nt withheld, positions 2626-2662]
AAAGAACGTGGACTCCAACGTCAAAGG
[49 nt withheld, positions 2690-2738]
T
[91 nt withheld, positions 2740-2830]
G
[124 nt withheld, positions 2832-2955]
CAGGTGGCACTTTTCGGGGAAATGTGCGCGGAACCCCTATTTGTTTATTTTTCTAAATACATTCAAATAT
GTATCCGCTCATGAGACAATAACCCTGATAAATGCTTCAATAATATTGAAAAAGGAAGAGTCCTGAGGCG
GAAAGAACCAGCTGTGGAATGTGTGTCAGTTAGGGTGTGGAAAGTCCCCAGGCTCCCCAGCAGGCAGAAG
TATGCAAAGCATGCATCTCAATTAGTCAGCAACCAGGTGTGGAAAGTCCCCAGGCTCCCCAGCAGGCAGA
AGTATGCAAAGCATGCATCTCAATTAGTCAGCAACCATAGTCCCGCCCCTAACTCCGCCCATCCCGCCCC
TAACTCCGCCCAGTTCCGCCCATTCTCCGCCCCATGGCTGACTAATTTTTTTTATTTATGCAGAGGCCGA
GGCCGCCTCGGCCTCTGAGCTATTCCAGAAGTAGTGAGGAGGCTTTTTTGGAGGCCTAGGCTTTTGCAAA
GATCGATCAAGAGACAGGATGAGGATCGTTTCGCATGATTGAACAAGATGGATTGCACGCAGGTTCTCCG
GCCGCTTGGGTGGAGAGGCTATTCGGCTATGACTGGGCACAACAGACAATCGGCTGCTCTGATGCCGCCG
TGTTCCGGCTGTCAGCGCAGGGGCGCCCGGTTCTTTTTGTCAAGACCGACCTGTCCGGTGCCCTGAATGA
ACTGCAAGACGAGGCAGCGCGGCTATCGTGGCTGGCCACGACGGGCGTTCCTTGCGCAGCTGTGCTCGAC
GTTGTCACTGAAGCGGGAAGGGACTGGCTGCTATTGGGCGAAGTGCCGGGGCAGGATCTCCTGTCATCTC
ACCTTGCTCCTGCCGAGAAAGTATCCATCATGGCTGATGCAATGCGGCGGCTGCATACGCTTGATCCGGC
TACCTGCCCATTCGACCACCAAGCGAAACATCGCATCGAGCGAGCACGTACTCGGATGGAAGCCGGTCTT
GTCGATCAGGATGATCTGGACGAAGAGCATCAGGGGCTCGCGCCAGCCGAACTGTTCGCCAGGCTCAAGG
CGAGCATGCCCGACGGCGAGGATCTCGTCGTGACCCATGGCGATGCCTGCTTGCCGAATATCATGGTGGA
AAATGGCCGCTTTTCTGGATTCATCGACTGTGGCCGGCTGGGTGTGGCGGACCGCTATCAGGACATAGCG
TTGGCTACCCGTGATATTGCTGAAGAGCTTGGCGGCGAATGGGCTGACCGCTTCCTCGTGCTTTACGGTA
TCGCCGCTCCCGATTCGCAGCGCATCGCCTTCTATCGCCTTCTTGACGAGTTCTTCTGAGCGGGACTCTG
GGGTTCGAAATGACCGACCAAGCGACGCCCAACCTGCCATCACGAGATTTCGATTCCACCGCCGCCTTCT
ATGAAAGGTTGGGCTTCGGAATCGTTTTCCGGGACGCCGGCTGGATGATCCTCCAGCGCGGGGATCTCAT
GCTGGAGTTCTTCGCCCACCCTAGGGGGAGGCTAACTGAAACACGGAAGGAGACAATACCGGAAGGAACC
CGCGCTATGACGGCAATAAAAAGACAGAATAAAACGCACGGTGTTGGGTCGTTTGTTCATAAACGCGGGG
TTCGGTCCCAGGGCTGGCACTCTGTCGATACCCCACCGAGACCCCATTGGGGCCAATACGCCCGCGTTTC
TTCCTTTTCCCCACCCCACCCCCCAAGTTCGGGTGAAGGCCCAGGGCTCGCAGCCAACGTCGGGGCGGCA
GGCCCTGCCATAGCCTCAGGTTACTCATATATACTTTAGATTGATTTAAAACTTCATTTTTAATTTAAAA
GGATCTAGGTGAAGATCCTTTTTGATAATCTCATGACCAAAATCCCTTAACGTGAGTTTTCGTTCCACTG
AGCGTCAGACCCCGTAGAAAAGATCAAAGGATCTTCTTGAGATCCTTTTTTTCTGCGCGTAATCTGCTGC
TTGCAAACAAAAAAACCACCGCTACCAGCGGTGGTTTGTTTGCCGGATCAAGAGCTACCAACTCTTTTTC
CGAAGGTAACTGGCTTCAGCAGAGCGCAGATACCAAATACTGTTCTTCTAGTGTAGCCGTAGTTAGGCCA
CCACTTCAAGAACTCTGTAGCACCGCCTACATACCTCGCTCTGCTAATCCTGTTACCAGTGGCTGCTGCC
AGTGGCGATAAGTCGTGTCTTACCGGGTTGGACTCAAGACGATAGTTACCGGATAAGGCGCAGCGGTCGG
GCTGAACGGGGGGTTCGTGCACACAGCCCAGCTTGGAGCGAACGACCTACACCGAACTGAGATACCTACA
GCGTGAGCTATGAGAAAGCGCCACGCTTCCCGAAGGGAGAAAGGCGGACAGGTATCCGGTAAGCGGCAGG
GTCGGAACAGGAGAGCGCACGAGGGAGCTTCCAGGGGGAAACGCCTGGTATCTTTATAGTCCTGTCGGGT
TTCGCCACCTCTGACTTGAGCGTCGATTTTTGTGATGCTCGTCAGGGGGGCGGAGCCTATGGAAAAACGC
CAGCAACGCGGCCTTTTTACGGTTCCTGGCCTTTTGCTGGCCTTTTGCTCACATG
Features (pLannotate 1.2.2; 16 found; start..end, strand, type, name):
      1..47      +  rep_origin     RSF ori (fragment): Plasmids containing the RSF 1030 origin of replication can be propagated in E. coli cells that contain additional plasmids with compatible origins.
    115..418     +  enhancer       CMV enhancer: human cytomegalovirus immediate early enhancer
    419..622     +  promoter       CMV promoter: human cytomegalovirus (CMV) immediate early promoter
    645..698     +  misc_feature   MCS (fragment): multiple cloning site
    706..1548    +  CDS            MAPRE3: MARE3_HUMAN - Experimental evidence at protein level: Swiss-Prot protein existence level 1. Plus-end tracking protein (+TIP) that binds to the plus-end of microtubules and regulates the dynamics of the microtubule cytoskeleton. Promotes microtubule growth. May be involved in spindle function by stabilizing microtubules and anchoring them at centrosomes. Also acts as a regulator of minus-end microtubule organization: interacts with the complex formed by AKAP9 and PDE4DIP, leading to recruit CAMSAP2 to the Golgi apparatus, thereby tethering non- centrosomal minus-end microtubules to the Golgi, a
   1570..2250    +  CDS            mEos3.2: improved monomeric variant of green-to-red photoswitchable fluorescent protein EosFP (Zhang et al., 2012)
   2266..2349    +  CDS            large T antigen (fragment): large T antigen from SV40 (simian virus 40)
   2372..2493    +  polyA_signal   SV40 poly(A) signal: SV40 polyadenylation signal
   2527..2955    -  rep_origin     f1 ori (sequence partly withheld): f1 bacteriophage origin of replication; arrow indicates direction of (+) strand synthesis
   2982..3086    +  promoter       AmpR promoter: bla
   3088..3445    +  promoter       SV40 promoter: SV40 enhancer and early promoter
   3480..4274    +  CDS            NeoR/KanR: aminoglycoside phosphotransferase from Tn5; aph(3')-II (or nptII); confers resistance to neomycin, kanamycin, and G418 (Geneticin®)
   4295..4447    +  CDS            ble (fragment): BLE_KLEPN - Experimental evidence at protein level: Swiss-Prot protein existence level 1. Binding protein with a strong affinity to the bleomycin family of antibiotics. Binds to CL990; an antimitotic-antibiotic compound. From Klebsiella pneumoniae.
   4506..4553    +  polyA_signal   HSV TK poly(A) signal: herpes simplex virus thymidine kinase polyadenylation signal (Cole and Stacy, 1985)
   4644..4660    -  polyA_signal   bGH poly(A) signal (fragment): bovine growth hormone polyadenylation signal
   4882..5470    +  rep_origin     ori: high-copy-number ColE1/pMB1/pBR322/pUC origin of replication
