[The description below was written by a language model from this plasmid's Addgene catalogue record and pLannotate feature annotations shown in this document.]
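Description:
mEos3.2-EB3-7 is a mammalian expression plasmid of about 5.5 kb that produces human EB3 (MAPRE3), a microtubule plus-end tracking protein, fused to the photoconvertible fluorescent protein mEos3.2. The backbone is an mEos3.2 fusion vector. It carries a high-copy ColE1/pUC-type origin for propagation in E. coli and an f1 origin for single-stranded DNA production. A single NeoR/KanR (aminoglycoside phosphotransferase) gene sits behind tandem bacterial (AmpR-type) and SV40 early promoters and ends in an HSV TK polyadenylation signal. This one marker gives kanamycin resistance in bacteria and G418 selection in mammalian cells. The short annotations for an RSF origin, large T antigen, ble and bGH poly(A) are flagged as fragments and are probably residual backbone sequence or annotation matches, not functional parts.

In the expression cassette, the CMV immediate-early enhancer and promoter drive the EB3 coding sequence, which follows a remnant of the multiple cloning site. A short linker region separates EB3 from mEos3.2, placing the fluorescent protein at the C terminus of EB3, and the transcript terminates at an SV40 poly(A) signal. The "7" in the name may refer to the linker length, but the record does not say so.

mEos3.2 is a monomeric green-to-red photoswitchable protein. The record lists excitation/emission of 507/516 nm for the green state and 572/580 nm for the red state. Because EB3 accumulates at growing microtubule ends, the fusion serves as a localization marker for those ends in transfected cells. Its photoconversion makes it suitable for single-molecule localization super-resolution microscopy, in line with the associated nanoscopy publication.
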