Addgene plasmid #57454: mEos3.2-EB3-7
Purpose: Localization: MT End Binding Protein, Excitation: 507 / 572, Emission: 516 / 580
Depositing lab: Michael Davidson. Depositing organization: Florida State University, Tallahassee. Publication: Video-rate nanoscopy using sCMOS camera-specific single-molecule localization algorithms. Huang F, Hartwich TM, Rivera-Molina FE, Lin Y, Duim WC, Long JJ, Uchil PD, Myers JR, Baird MA, Mothes W, Davidson MW, Toomre D, Bewersdorf J. Nat Methods. 2013 Jul;10(7):653-8. doi: 10.1038/nmeth.2488. Epub 2013 May 26. PubMed 23708387.
Backbone
  Vector backbone: mEos3.2
  Backbone size w/o insert (bp): 4750
  Vector type: Mammalian Expression
  Selectable markers: Neomycin (select with G418)
Growth in bacteria
  Bacterial resistance: Kanamycin, 50 μg/mL
  Growth temperature: 37°C
  Growth strain: DH5alpha
  Copy number: High Copy
Gene/Insert
  Gene/Insert name: EB3 (alt name: NM_012326.2)
  Species: H. sapiens (human)
  Entrez Gene: MAPRE3 (a.k.a. EB3, EBF3, EBF3-S, RP3)
  Promoter: CMV
  Tag / fusion protein: mEos3.2 (C terminal on insert)
  Cloning method: Unknown
  Sequencing primers: 5′ CMV-F; 3′ SV40pA-R
Terms and licenses: Academic/Nonprofit Terms; Industry Terms
Depositor comments: . Excitation = 507 / 572; Emission = 516 / 580
How to cite: mEos3.2-EB3-7 was a gift from Michael Davidson (Addgene plasmid # 57454 ; http://n2t.net/addgene:57454 ; RRID:Addgene_57454)
