>Addgene plasmid #57454 | mEos3.2-EB3-7 | depositor partial sequence | sequence record 88587 | insert sequence
CGCTAGCGCTACCGGACTCAGATCTCGAGCTCAAGCTTCGAATTCTGCAGTCGACTGCCACCATGGCCGT
CAATGTGTACTCCACATCTGTGACCAGTGAAAATCTGAGTCGCCATGATATGCTTGCATGGGTCAACGAC
TCCCTGCACCTCAACTATACCAAGATAGAACAGCTTTGTTCAGGGGCAGCCTACTGCCAGTTCATGGACA
TGCTCTTCCCCGGCTGTGTGCACTTGAGGAAAGTGAAGTTCCAGGCCAAACTAGAGCATGAATACATCCA
CAACTTCAAGGTGCTGCAAGCAGCTTTCAAGAAGATGGGTGTTGACAAAATCATTCCTGTAGAGAAATTA
GTGAAAGGAAAATTCCAAGATAATTTTGAGTTTATTCAGTGGTTTAAGAAATTCTTTGACGCAAACTATG
ATGGAAAGGATTACAACCCTCTGCTGGCGCGGCAGGGCCAGGACGTAGCGCCACCTCCTAACCCAGGTGA
TCAGATCTTCAACAAATCCAAGAAACTCATTGGCACAGCAGTTCCACAGAGGACGTCCCCCACAGGCCCA
AAAAACATGCAGACCTCTGGCCGGCTGAGCAATGTGGCCCCCCCCTGCATTCTCCGGAAGAATCCTCCAT
CAGCCCGAAATGGCGGCCATGAGACTGATGCCCAAATTCTTGAACTCAACCAACAGCTGGTGGACTTGAA
GCTGACAGTGGATGGGCTGGAGAAGGAACGTGACTTCTACTTCAGCAAACTTCGTGACATCGAGCTCATC
TGCCAGGAGCATGAAAGTGAAAACAGCCCTGTTATCTCAGGCATCATTGGCATCCTCTATGCCACAGAGG
AAGGATTCGCACCCCCTGAGGACGATGAGATTGAAGAGCATCAACAAGAAGACCAGGACGAGTACCTGGA
TCCACCGGTCGCCACCATGAGTGCGATTAAGCCAGACATGAAGATCAAACTCCGTATGGAAGGCAACGTA
AACGGGCACCACTTTGTGATCGACGGAGATGGTACAGGCAAGCCTTTTGAGGGAAAACAGAGTATGGATC
TTGAAGTCAAAGAGGGCGGACCTCTGCCTTTTGCCTTTGATATCCTGACCACTGCATTCCATTACGGCAA
CAGGGTATTCGCCAAATATCCAGACAACATACAAGACTATTTTAAGCAGTCGTTTCCTAAGGGGTATTCG
TGGGAACGAAGCTTGACTTTCGAAGACGGGGGCATTTGCAACGCCAGAAACGACATAACAATGGAAGGGG
ACACTTTCTATAATAAAGTTCGATTTTATGGTACCAACTTTCCCGCCAATGGTCCAGTTATGCAGAAGAA
GACGCTGAAATGGGAGCCCTCCACTGAGAAAATGTATGTGCGTGATGGAGTGCTGACGGGTGATATTGAG
ATGGCTTTGTTGCTTGAAGGAAATGCCCATTACCGATGTGACTTCAGAACTACTTACAAAGCTAAGGAGA
AGGGTGTCAAGTTACCAGGCGCCCACTTTGTGGACCACTGCATTGAGATTTTAAGCCATGACAAAGATTA
CAACAAGGTTAAGCTGTATGAGCATGCTGTTGCTCATTCTGGATTGCCTGACAATGCCAGACGATAAGCG
GCCGCGACTCTAGATCATAATCAGCCATACCACA
